Addgene plasmid #212466: pTwist-SARS-CoV-2 Spike-deltaC18 S375F (TTC)
Purpose: Encodes SARS-CoV-2 spike S375F for pseudovirus production
Depositing lab: Alejandro Balazs. Depositing organization: Massachusetts General Hospital. Publication: Ongoing evolution of SARS-CoV-2 drives escape from mRNA vaccine-induced humoral immunity. Roederer AL, Cao Y, Denis KS, Sheehan ML, Li CJ, Lam EC, Gregory DJ, Poznansky MC, Iafrate AJ, Canaday DH, Gravenstein S, Garcia-Beltran WF, Balazs AB. medRxiv [Preprint]. 2024 Mar 7:2024.03.05.24303815. doi: 10.1101/2024.03.05.24303815. PubMed 38496628.
Backbone
  Vector backbone: pTwist-CMV-BetaGlobin-WPRE-Neo
  Backbone manufacturer: Twist
  Vector type: Mammalian Expression
Growth in bacteria
  Bacterial resistance: Ampicillin, 100 μg/mL
  Growth temperature: 37°C
  Growth strain: DH5alpha
  Copy number: High Copy
Gene/Insert
  Gene/Insert name: SARS-CoV-2 Spike S375F
  Species: Severe acute respiratory syndrome coronavirus 2
  Mutation: S375F
  Entrez Gene: S (a.k.a. GU280_gp02, spike glycoprotein)
  Promoter: CAG
  Cloning method: Ligation Independent Cloning
Terms and licenses: Academic/Nonprofit Terms; Industry Terms: Not Available to Industry
Depositor comments: Please visit https://www.medrxiv.org/content/10.1101/2024.03.05.24303815v1 for medRxiv preprint.
How to cite: pTwist-SARS-CoV-2 Spike-deltaC18 S375F (TTC) was a gift from Alejandro Balazs (Addgene plasmid # 212466 ; http://n2t.net/addgene:212466 ; RRID:Addgene_212466)
