[The description below was written by a language model from this plasmid's Addgene catalogue record and pLannotate feature annotations shown in this document.]
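Description:
pTwist-SARS-CoV-2 Spike-deltaC18 S375F (TTC) is a 10,462-nt mammalian expression plasmid built on the Twist pTwist-CMV-BetaGlobin-WPRE-Neo backbone. It encodes the SARS-CoV-2 spike glycoprotein carrying the single S375F substitution. The "(TTC)" in the name presumably indicates the codon used for the phenylalanine, and "deltaC18" indicates removal of the last 18 residues of the cytoplasmic tail, a truncation commonly used to improve spike incorporation into pseudotyped particles. The annotated spike reading frame spans 3,765 nt, which is consistent with a shortened C-terminus. In bacteria the plasmid replicates from a high-copy ColE1/pUC-type origin and is selected with ampicillin through the AmpR β-lactamase gene.

The catalogue lists the promoter as CAG. The feature table instead shows a CMV enhancer, CMV promoter segments (including a truncated CMVd2 match) and a human β-globin intron upstream of the spike gene, which agrees with the CMV-BetaGlobin backbone name, so the two sources differ on this point. Downstream of the spike gene, a WPRE enhances transcript stability and expression, followed by an SV40 polyadenylation signal. The expression unit is bracketed by 5' and 3' β-globin insulator elements, and by bacterial rrnG and T7 terminators that limit read-through. A separate SV40 early promoter–neo–bGH poly(A) cassette allows G418 selection in mammalian cells.

The stated purpose is pseudovirus production: the plasmid supplies the mutant spike as the envelope protein in producer cells. The associated study concerns SARS-CoV-2 evolution and escape from mRNA vaccine-induced antibody responses, so the construct would let the contribution of S375F be assessed on its own. The packaging system used is not stated.
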