Features (pLannotate 1.2.2; 21 found; start..end, strand, type, name):
      1..3765    +  CDS            S: SPIKE_SARS2 - Experimental evidence at protein level: Swiss-Prot protein existence level 1. [Spike glycoprotein]: May down-regulate host tetherin (BST2) by lysosomal degradation, thereby counteracting its antiviral activity. From Severe acute respiratory syndrome coronavirus 2 (2019-nCoV) (SARS-CoV-2).
   3839..4427    +  misc_feature   WPRE: woodchuck hepatitis virus posttranscriptional regulatory element
   4480..4601    -  polyA_signal   SV40 poly(A) signal: SV40 polyadenylation signal
   4624..4693    -  CDS            large T antigen (fragment): large T antigen from SV40 (simian virus 40)
   4716..4762    +  terminator     T7 terminator: transcription terminator for bacteriophage T7 RNA polymerase
   4792..4928    +  terminator     rrnG terminator: transcription terminator from the E. coli ribosomal RNA rrnG operon (Albrechtsen et al., 1991)
   4973..5044    +  misc_feature   3' β-globin insulator: insulator downstream of the human β-globin locus (Farrell et al., 2002)
   5089..5285    +  promoter       SV40 promoter: SV40 early promoter
   5299..6090    +  CDS            neo: KKA2_KLEPN - Also known as kan, nptII. Experimental evidence at protein level: Swiss-Prot protein existence level 1. Resistance to kanamycin, neomycin, paromomycin, ribostamycin, butirosin and gentamicin B. From Klebsiella pneumoniae.
   6104..6328    +  polyA_signal   bGH poly(A) signal: bovine growth hormone polyadenylation signal
   6524..7112    -  rep_origin     ori: high-copy-number ColE1/pMB1/pBR322/pUC origin of replication
   7284..7348    -  CDS            bla(M) (fragment): β-lactamase lacking the signal sequence; bla(M); allows cytosolic expression of β-lactamase
   7858..8718    +  CDS            AmpR: β-lactamase; bla; confers resistance to ampicillin, carbenicillin, and related antibiotics
   8731..8867    +  terminator     rrnG terminator: transcription terminator from the E. coli ribosomal RNA rrnG operon (Albrechtsen et al., 1991)
   9019..9090    +  misc_feature   5' β-globin insulator: insulator upstream of the human β-globin locus (Farrell et al., 2002)
   9095..9141    -  terminator     T7 terminator: transcription terminator for bacteriophage T7 RNA polymerase
   9159..9207    -  polyA_signal   poly(A) signal: synthetic polyadenylation signal
   9288..9591    +  enhancer       CMV enhancer: human cytomegalovirus immediate early enhancer
   9664..9681    -  promoter       CMV promoter (fragment): human cytomegalovirus (CMV) immediate early promoter
   9744..9795    +  promoter       CMVd2 promoter: truncated human cytomegalovirus (CMV) immediate early promoter that yields moderately reduced expression relative to the full-length promoter
   9929..10404   +  intron         β-globin intron: internally truncated intron from human β-globin
>Addgene plasmid #212466 | pTwist-SARS-CoV-2 Spike-deltaC18 S375F (TTC) | addgene full sequence | sequence record 432793 | Addgene NGS Result
ATGTTTGTGTTCCTCGTTCTCCTGCCCCTCGTTTCTTCCCAATGCGTGAACCTCACAACTAGAACGCAGC
TCCCACCCGCTTACACGAACTCTTTTACTCGTGGAGTATACTATCCCGATAAAGTCTTTAGGTCCAGTGT
CCTTCATTCTACTCAAGACCTTTTCCTGCCATTCTTCTCAAATGTCACCTGGTTCCATGCTATCCACGTT
TCTGGCACCAACGGAACTAAACGATTTGATAATCCCGTCTTGCCATTTAACGATGGCGTATACTTTGCCT
CAACGGAGAAGTCCAACATTATCCGGGGATGGATATTTGGCACCACCCTGGACTCCAAGACACAGTCTCT
CCTCATTGTGAACAACGCCACCAATGTCGTCATCAAAGTCTGTGAATTTCAATTTTGTAACGATCCCTTT
CTCGGGGTTTATTATCATAAGAATAACAAGTCTTGGATGGAGTCAGAGTTCCGCGTTTACAGTTCCGCTA
ACAACTGTACTTTTGAGTACGTTTCCCAACCATTTCTCATGGATCTTGAAGGGAAGCAAGGCAACTTCAA
GAATCTCCGCGAATTTGTGTTTAAGAATATAGACGGCTACTTCAAAATTTATAGCAAGCATACCCCGATA
AATCTGGTTCGGGATCTCCCTCAAGGCTTCTCCGCGTTGGAACCCCTCGTGGACTTGCCGATTGGCATCA
ACATCACCCGGTTCCAAACCCTTCTTGCCCTTCATCGAAGCTACCTCACGCCTGGCGACAGTAGTAGTGG
TTGGACAGCGGGCGCAGCAGCCTACTATGTGGGATATTTGCAACCACGCACCTTTCTTCTCAAATATAAC
GAAAACGGAACAATTACCGATGCCGTAGACTGTGCCCTCGATCCCCTGTCCGAAACTAAATGCACACTCA
AGTCCTTCACAGTTGAGAAAGGCATATACCAAACCAGTAACTTCCGCGTCCAACCCACCGAATCCATTGT
TCGATTCCCTAACATCACCAATTTGTGTCCTTTCGGTGAAGTATTTAATGCCACTCGATTTGCATCAGTT
TATGCCTGGAATCGCAAGCGAATATCAAATTGTGTTGCAGATTATAGTGTCCTGTATAATAGCGCATCAT
TCTTCACTTTTAAGTGTTATGGGGTCAGCCCTACGAAATTGAATGACTTGTGTTTTACCAACGTTTACGC
AGATTCTTTCGTCATACGCGGCGACGAAGTCCGACAGATTGCACCGGGGCAAACCGGAAAGATAGCAGAC
TATAATTATAAGTTGCCGGATGACTTCACCGGCTGCGTTATAGCATGGAACTCCAATAATCTCGATTCAA
AAGTCGGCGGCAACTATAATTATCTTTACCGCCTGTTTCGCAAGTCAAATCTGAAGCCCTTTGAACGTGA
CATCTCCACCGAAATTTATCAAGCTGGCAGCACCCCATGTAATGGAGTGGAAGGGTTTAACTGTTATTTT
CCCCTTCAATCATACGGATTTCAACCAACAAATGGGGTGGGCTATCAACCATATCGGGTGGTAGTCTTGA
GCTTTGAGCTGCTCCACGCACCGGCTACAGTTTGCGGACCGAAGAAAAGCACTAACCTGGTGAAGAATAA
ATGTGTGAACTTCAACTTTAATGGGCTCACCGGAACAGGGGTGCTGACAGAATCAAACAAGAAATTTCTC
CCTTTTCAACAATTTGGTAGAGACATTGCCGATACCACAGATGCCGTCCGCGATCCGCAAACACTGGAAA
TCCTCGATATAACACCCTGTAGCTTCGGCGGGGTCAGCGTGATAACTCCCGGAACGAACACATCCAACCA
AGTGGCTGTCCTGTATCAAGATGTCAACTGTACCGAAGTCCCTGTGGCGATACACGCCGACCAACTGACA
CCCACCTGGAGAGTCTACTCAACAGGTTCCAATGTCTTTCAAACTAGAGCGGGTTGTCTCATTGGCGCTG
AGCATGTCAATAATTCATACGAATGTGATATTCCTATTGGGGCAGGAATCTGTGCGTCTTATCAAACTCA
AACGAACTCACCACGGCGCGCTCGCTCAGTAGCCAGCCAGTCCATAATCGCCTATACCATGAGTCTCGGG
GCTGAGAACTCCGTGGCTTATTCAAACAATTCCATCGCAATCCCAACTAACTTTACCATTAGCGTTACCA
CGGAAATCTTGCCCGTCAGCATGACTAAGACGAGCGTAGACTGTACGATGTATATCTGTGGGGATTCCAC
CGAGTGTAGCAACCTCTTGCTTCAATACGGGTCTTTCTGTACTCAACTCAACCGAGCATTGACCGGAATT
GCGGTCGAACAAGACAAGAATACCCAAGAGGTGTTCGCACAAGTAAAGCAAATATACAAAACGCCGCCAA
TCAAAGATTTTGGCGGGTTTAATTTTAGCCAAATACTGCCAGACCCATCTAAGCCTTCAAAACGCAGCTT
TATCGAGGATCTGCTGTTCAACAAAGTTACGTTGGCTGACGCGGGTTTCATTAAGCAGTATGGGGATTGT
TTGGGAGACATTGCGGCCCGCGACCTTATCTGTGCTCAAAAATTCAATGGGTTGACAGTTCTGCCCCCTC
TGCTCACTGATGAGATGATTGCACAGTATACATCAGCATTGTTGGCAGGAACCATTACATCCGGCTGGAC
TTTTGGCGCGGGTGCGGCCCTTCAAATACCTTTCGCTATGCAAATGGCTTACAGATTCAATGGGATTGGT
GTCACGCAAAATGTATTGTATGAAAATCAGAAGCTGATCGCTAATCAATTTAACAGCGCGATTGGCAAGA
TCCAAGATTCACTGTCAAGCACAGCGTCCGCCCTCGGCAAACTCCAAGATGTTGTGAATCAAAACGCCCA
GGCCCTGAATACCCTCGTGAAGCAACTGAGTTCTAACTTCGGCGCAATCTCCAGCGTCCTCAACGACATA
TTGTCCAGACTTGATAAGGTGGAAGCCGAGGTGCAAATTGATCGGCTCATCACAGGCAGGCTCCAGTCAC
TCCAAACTTATGTGACACAACAGTTGATCCGGGCTGCTGAGATACGAGCAAGCGCCAACCTGGCCGCCAC
TAAAATGTCAGAGTGCGTGCTCGGGCAGTCCAAACGGGTTGACTTTTGTGGCAAGGGCTATCACTTGATG
TCCTTCCCCCAATCCGCCCCACATGGAGTGGTCTTTCTCCACGTCACTTATGTCCCTGCTCAAGAGAAGA
ACTTTACGACAGCTCCAGCAATCTGTCACGATGGCAAAGCGCACTTTCCCAGGGAAGGCGTTTTCGTCAG
TAATGGCACGCATTGGTTTGTGACCCAAAGGAATTTCTATGAACCCCAAATCATAACCACTGACAATACA
TTTGTCTCAGGCAACTGTGATGTGGTCATTGGGATCGTGAACAACACGGTATATGATCCCCTGCAACCCG
AGTTGGATAGCTTCAAAGAGGAATTGGATAAATACTTTAAGAATCATACTTCACCCGATGTTGATCTCGG
GGACATATCAGGAATAAATGCAAGTGTCGTCAACATTCAGAAAGAGATTGATCGCCTTAATGAGGTCGCC
AAGAACTTGAATGAATCTTTGATCGACTTGCAAGAACTGGGCAAATACGAACAATATATTAAATGGCCCT
GGTACATTTGGTTGGGCTTTATCGCCGGACTTATAGCTATCGTTATGGTCACAATTATGTTGTGCTGTAT
GACTAGCTGTTGTTCCTGCTTGAAAGGATGTTGCAGTTGCGGATCTTGTTGTAAATAAAGGATCCTCTAG
AAGTTGTCTCCTCCTGCACTGACTGACTGATACAATCGATTTCTGGATCCGCAGGCCTAATCAACCTCTG
GATTACAAAATTTGTGAAAGATTGACTGGTATTCTTAACTATGTTGCTCCTTTTACGCTATGTGGATACG
CTGCTTTAATGCCTTTGTATCATGCTATTGCTTCCCGTATGGCTTTCATTTTCTCCTCCTTGTATAAATC
CTGGTTGCTGTCTCTTTATGAGGAGTTGTGGCCCGTTGTCAGGCAACGTGGCGTGGTGTGCACTGTGTTT
GCTGACGCAACCCCCACTGGTTGGGGCATTGCCACCACCTGTCAGCTCCTTTCCGGGACTTTCGCTTTCC
CCCTCCCTATTGCCACGGCGGAACTCATCGCCGCCTGCCTTGCCCGCTGCTGGACAGGGGCTCGGCTGTT
GGGCACTGACAATTCCGTGGTGTTGTCGGGGAAGCTGACGTCCTTTCCATGGCTGCTCGCCTGTGTTGCC
ACCTGGATTCTGCGCGGGACGTCCTTCTGCTACGTCCCTTCGGCCCTCAATCCAGCGGACCTTCCTTCCC
GCGGCCTGCTGCCGGCTCTGCGGCCTCTTCCGCGTCTTCGCCTTCGCCCTCAGACGAGTCGGATCTCCCT
TTGGGCCGCCTCCCCGCCTGTCTAGCTTGACTGACTGAGATACAGCGTACCTTCAGCTCACAGACATGAT
AAGATACATTGATGAGTTTGGACAAACCACAACTAGAATGCAGTGAAAAAAATGCTTTATTTGTGAAATT
TGTGATGCTATTGCTTTATTTGTAACCATTATAAGCTGCAATAAACAAGTTAACAACAACAATTGCATTC
ATTTTATGTTTCAGGTTCAGGGGGAGGTGTGGGAGGTTTTTTAAAGCAAGTAAAACCTCTACAAATGTGG
TATTGGCCCATCTCTATCGGTATCGTAGCATAACCCCTTGGGGCCTCTAAACGGGTCTTGAGGGGTTTTT
TGTGCCCCTCGGGCCGGATTGCTATCTACCGGCATTGGCGCAGAAAAAAATGCCTGATGCGACGCTGCGC
GTCTTATACTCCCACATATGCCAGATTCAGCAACGGATACGGCTTCCCCAACTTGCCCACTTCCATACGT
GTCCTCCTTACCAGAAATTTATCCTTAAGGTCGTCAGCTATCCTGCAGGCGATCTCTCGATTTCGATCAA
GACATTCCTTTAATGGTCTTTTCTGGACACCACTAGGGGTCAGAAGTAGTTCATCAAACTTTCTTCCCTC
CCTAATCTCATTGGTTACCTTGGGCTATCGAAACTTAATTAAGCGATCTGCATCTCAATTAGTCAGCAAC
CATAGTCCCGCCCCTAACTCCGCCCATCCCGCCCCTAACTCCGCCCAGTTCCGCCCATTCTCCGCCCCAT
CGCTGACTAATTTTTTTTATTTATGCAGAGGCCGAGGCCGCCTCGGCCTCTGAGCTATTCCAGAAGTAGT
GAGGAGGCTTTTTTGGAGGCCTAGGCTTTTGCAAAGGAGGTAGCCAACATGATTGAACAAGATGGATTGC
ACGCAGGTTCTCCCGCCGCTTGGGTGGAGAGGCTATTCGGCTATGACTGGGCACAACAGACAATCGGCTG
CTCTGATGCCGCCGTGTTCCGGCTGTCAGCGCAGGGGCGCCCGGTTCTTTTTGTCAAGACCGACCTGTCC
GGTGCCCTGAATGAACTCCAGGACGAGGCAGCGCGGCTATCGTGGCTGGCCACGACGGGCGTTCCTTGCG
CAGCTGTGCTCGACGTTGTCACTGAAGCGGGAAGGGACTGGCTGCTATTGGGCGAAGTGCCGGGGCAGGA
TCTCCTGTCATCTCACCTTGCTCCTGCCGAGAAAGTATCCATCATGGCTGATGCAATGCGGCGGCTGCAT
ACGCTTGATCCGGCTACCTGCCCATTCGACCACCAAGCGAAACATCGCATCGAGCGAGCACGTACTCGGA
TGGAAGCCGGTCTTGTCGATCAGGATGATCTGGACGAAGAGCATCAGGGGCTCGCGCCAGCCGAACTGTT
CGCCAGGCTCAAGGCGCGGATGCCCGACGGCGAGGATCTCGTCGTGACCCACGGCGATGCCTGCTTGCCG
AATATCATGGTGGAAAATGGCCGCTTTTCTGGATTCATCGACTGTGGCCGGCTGGGTGTGGCGGACCGCT
ATCAGGACATAGCGTTGGCTACCCGTGATATTGCTGAAGAGCTTGGCGGCGAATGGGCTGACCGCTTCCT
CGTGCTTTACGGTATCGCCGCTCCCGATTCGCAGCGCATCGCCTTCTATCGCCTTCTTGACGAGTTCTTC
TAGTATGTAAGCCCTGTGCCTTCTAGTTGCCAGCCATCTGTTGTTTGCCCCTCCCCCGTGCCTTCCTTGA
CCCTGGAAGGTGCCACTCCCACTGTCCTTTCCTAATAAAATGAGGAAATTGCATCGCATTGTCTGAGTAG
GTGTCATTCTATTCTGGGGGGTGGGGTGGGGCAGGACAGCAAGGGGGAGGATTGGGAAGACAATAGCAGG
CATGCTGGGGATGCGGTGGGCTCTATGGTTAATTAACCAGTCAAGTCAGCTACTTGGCGAGATCGACTTG
TCTGGGTTTCGACTACGCTCAGAATTGCGTCAGTCAAGTTCGATCTGGTCCTTGCTATTGCACCCGTTCT
CCGATTACGAGTTTCATTTAAATCATGTGAGCAAAAGGCCAGCAAAAGGCCAGGAACCGTAAAAAGGCCG
CGTTGCTGGCGTTTTTCCATAGGCTCCGCCCCCCTGACGAGCATCACAAAAATCGACGCTCAAGTCAGAG
GTGGCGAAACCCGACAGGACTATAAAGATACCAGGCGTTTCCCCCTGGAAGCTCCCTCGTGCGCTCTCCT
GTTCCGACCCTGCCGCTTACCGGATACCTGTCCGCCTTTCTCCCTTCGGGAAGCGTGGCGCTTTCTCATA
GCTCACGCTGTAGGTATCTCAGTTCGGTGTAGGTCGTTCGCTCCAAGCTGGGCTGTGTGCACGAACCCCC
CGTTCAGCCCGACCGCTGCGCCTTATCCGGTAACTATCGTCTTGAGTCCAACCCGGTAAGACACGACTTA
TCGCCACTGGCAGCAGCCACTGGTAACAGGATTAGCAGAGCGAGGTATGTAGGCGGTGCTACAGAGTTCT
TGAAGTGGTGGCCTAACTACGGCTACACTAGAAGAACAGTATTTGGTATCTGCGCTCTGCTGAAGCCAGT
TACCTTCGGAAAAAGAGTTGGTAGCTCTTGATCCGGCAAACAAACCACCGCTGGTAGCGGTGGTTTTTTT
GTTTGCAAGCAGCAGATTACGCGCAGAAAAAAAGGATCTCAAGAAGATCCTTTGATCTTTTCTACGGGGT
CTGACGCTCAGTGGAACGAAAACTCACGTTAAGGGATTTTGGTCATGAGATTATCAAAAAGGATCTTCAC
CTAGATCCTTTTAAATTAAAAATGAAGTTTTAAATCAATCTAAAGTATATATGAGTAAACTTGGTCTGAC
AGTTACCAATGCTTAATCAGTGAGGCACCTATCTCAGCGATCTGTCTATTTCGTTCATCCATAGTTGCAT
TTAAATTTCCGAACTCTCCAAGGCCCTCGTCGGAAAATCTTCAAACCTTTCGTCCGATCCATCTTGCAGG
CTACCTCTCGAACGAACTATCGCAAGTCTCTTGGCCGGCCTTGCGCCTTGGCTATTGCTTGGCAGCGCCT
ATCGCCAGGTATTACTCCAATCCCGAATATCCGAGATCGGGATCACCCGAGAGAAGTTCAACCTACATCC
TCAATCCCGATCTATCCGAGATCCGAGGAATATCGAAATCGGGGCGCGCCTGGTGTACCGAGAACGATCC
TCTCAGTGCGAGTCTCGACGATCCATATCGTTGCTTGGCAGTCAGCCAGTCGGAATCCAGCTTGGGACCC
AGGAAGTCCAATCGTCAGATATTGTACTCAAGCCTGGTCACGGCAGCGTACCGATCTGTTTAAACCTAGA
TATTGATAGTCTGATCGGTCAACGTATAATCGAGTCCTAGCTTTTGCAAACATCTATCAAGAGACAGGAT
CAGCAGGAGGCTTTCGCATGAGTATTCAACATTTCCGTGTCGCCCTTATTCCCTTTTTTGCGGCATTTTG
CCTTCCTGTTTTTGCTCACCCAGAAACGCTGGTGAAAGTAAAAGATGCTGAAGATCAGTTGGGTGCGCGA
GTGGGTTACATCGAACTGGATCTCAACAGCGGTAAGATCCTTGAGAGTTTTCGCCCCGAAGAACGCTTTC
CAATGATGAGCACTTTTAAAGTTCTGCTATGTGGCGCGGTATTATCCCGTATTGACGCCGGGCAAGAGCA
ACTCGGTCGCCGCATACACTATTCTCAGAATGACTTGGTTGAGTATTCACCAGTCACAGAAAAGCATCTT
ACGGATGGCATGACAGTAAGAGAATTATGCAGTGCTGCCATAACCATGAGTGATAACACTGCGGCCAACT
TACTTCTGACAACGATTGGAGGACCGAAGGAGCTAACCGCTTTTTTGCACAACATGGGGGATCATGTAAC
TCGCCTTGATCGTTGGGAACCGGAGCTGAATGAAGCCATACCAAACGACGAGCGTGACACCACGATGCCT
GTAGCAATGGCAACAACCTTGCGTAAACTATTAACTGGCGAACTACTTACTCTAGCTTCCCGGCAACAGT
TGATAGACTGGATGGAGGCGGATAAAGTTGCAGGACCACTTCTGCGCTCGGCCCTTCCGGCTGGCTGGTT
TATTGCTGATAAATCTGGAGCCGGTGAGCGTGGGTCTCGCGGTATCATTGCAGCACTGGGGCCAGATGGT
AAGCCCTCCCGTATCGTAGTTATCTACACGACGGGGAGTCAGGCAACTATGGATGAACGAAATAGACAGA
TCGCTGAGATAGGTGCCTCACTGATTAAGCATTGGTAACCGATTCTAGGTGCATTGGCGCAGAAAAAAAT
GCCTGATGCGACGCTGCGCGTCTTATACTCCCACATATGCCAGATTCAGCAACGGATACGGCTTCCCCAA
CTTGCCCACTTCCATACGTGTCCTCCTTACCAGAAATTTATCCTTAAGATCCCGAATCGTTTAAACTCGA
CTCTGGCTCTATCGAATCTCCGTCGTTTCGAGCTTACGCGAACAGCCGTGGCGCTCATTTGCTCGTCGGG
CATCGAATCTCGTCAGCTATCGTCAGCTTACCTTTTTGGCAGCGATCGCGGCTCCCGACATCTTGGACCA
TTAGCTCCACAGGTATCTTCTTCCCTCTAGTGGTCATAACAGCAGCTTCAGCTACCTCTCAATTCAAAAA
ACCCCTCAAGACCCGTTTAGAGGCCCCAAGGGGTTATGCTATCAATCGTTGCGTTACACACACAAAAAAC
CAACACACATCCATCTTCGATGGATAGCGATTTTATTATCTAACTGCTGATCGAGTGTAGCCAGATCTAG
TAATCAATTACGGGGTCATTAGTTCATAGCCCATATATGGAGTTCCGCGTTACATAACTTACGGTAAATG
GCCCGCCTGGCTGACCGCCCAACGACCCCCGCCCATTGACGTCAATAATGACGTATGTTCCCATAGTAAC
GCCAATAGGGACTTTCCATTGACGTCAATGGGTGGAGTATTTACGGTAAACTGCCCACTTGGCAGTACAT
CAAGTGTATCATATGCCAAGTACGCCCCCTATTGACGTCAATGACGGTAAATGGCCCGCCTGGCATTATG
CCCAGTACATGACCTTATGGGACTTTCCTACTTGGCAGTACATCTACGTATTAGTCATCGCTATTACCAT
GCTGATGCGGTTTTGGCAGTACATCAATGGGCGTGGATAGCGGTTTGACTCACGGGGATTTCCAAGTCTC
CACCCCATTGACGTCAATGGGAGTTTGTTTTGGCACCAAAATCAACGGGACTTTCCAAAATGTCGTAACA
ACTCCGCCCCATTGACGCAAATGGGCGGTAGGCGTGTACGGTGGGAGGTCTATATAAGCAGAGCTGGTTT
AGTGAACCGTCAGATCGCCTGGAGACGCCATCCACGCTGTTTTGACCTCCATAGAAGACACCGGGACCGA
TCCAGCCTCCCCTCGAAGCTTACATGTGGTACCGAGCTCGGATCCTGAGAACTTCAGGGTGAGTCTATGG
GACCCTTGATGTTTTCTTTCCCCTTCTTTTCTATGGTTAAGTTCATGTCATAGGAAGGGGAGAAGTAACA
GGGTACACATATTGACCAAATCAGGGTAATTTTGCATTTGTAATTTTAAAAAATGCTTTCTTCTTTTAAT
ATACTTTTTTGTTTATCTTATTTCTAATACTTTCCCTAATCTCTTTCTTTCAGGGCAATAATGATACAAT
GTATCATGCCTCTTTGCACCATTCTAAAGAATAACAGTGATAATTTCTGGGTTAAGGCAATAGCAATATT
TCTGCATATAAATATTTCTGCATATAAATTGTAACTGATGTAAGAGGTTTCATATTGCTAATAGCAGCTA
CAATCCAGCTACCATTCTGCTTTTATTTTATGGTTGGGATAAGGCTGGATTATTCTGAGTCCAAGCTAGG
CCCTTTTGCTAATCATGTTCATACCTCTTATCTTCCTCCCACAGCTCCTGGGCAACGTGCTGGTCTGTGT
GCTGGCCCATCACTTTGGCAAAGGCGGCCGCC
